Addgene plasmid #114800: RUL1 K1_pECIA14
Purpose: Prey vector RUL1 K1_pECIA14 should be used with bait vector RUL1 K1_pECIA2.
Depositing lab: Youssef Belkhadir. Depositing organization: Gregor Mendel Institute of Molecular Plant Biology. Publication: An extracellular network of Arabidopsis leucine-rich repeat receptor kinases. Smakowska-Luzan E, Mott GA, Parys K, Stegmann M, Howton TC, Layeghifard M, Neuhold J, Lehner A, Kong J, Grunwald K, Weinberger N, Satbhai SB, Mayer D, Busch W, Madalinski M, Stolt-Bergner P, Provart NJ, Mukhtar MS, Zipfel C, Desveaux D, Guttman DS, Belkhadir Y. Nature. 2018 Jan 18;553(7688):342-346. doi: 10.1038/nature25184. Epub 2018 Jan 10. PubMed 29320478.
Backbone
  Vector backbone: pECIA14
  Backbone manufacturer: Chris Garcia (Addgene plasmid # 47051)
  Vector type: Insect Expression
Growth in bacteria
  Bacterial resistance: Ampicillin, 100 μg/mL
  Growth temperature: 37°C
  Growth strain: DH5alpha
  Copy number: High Copy
Gene/Insert
  Gene/Insert name: AT5G05160
  Species: A. thaliana (mustard weed)
  Promoter: Metallothionein (Copper-Inducible)
  Cloning method: Ligation Independent Cloning
Terms and licenses: Academic/Nonprofit Terms; Industry Terms: Not Available to Industry
Depositor comments: Plasmid for secreted expression in Drosophila cell culture by induction via CuSO4. Insert is an extracellular domain of indicated LRR-RK, C-terminally tagged with Pentameric rat COMP helix, Alkaline Phosphatase (human, placental), Flag, and hexahistidine tags. Insert Protein Sequence: SDEQALLNFAASVPHPPKLNWNKNLSLCSSWIGITCDESNPTSRVVAVRLPGVGLYGSIPPATLGKLDALKVLSLRSNSLFGTLPSDILSLPSLEYLYLQHNNFSGELTTNSLPSISKQLVVLDLSYNSLSGNIPSGLRNLSQITVLYLQNNSFDGPIDSLDLPSVKVVNLSYNNLSGPIPEHLKKSPEYSFIGNSLLCGPPLNACSGGAISPSSNLPRPLTENLHPVRR
How to cite: RUL1 K1_pECIA14 was a gift from Youssef Belkhadir (Addgene plasmid # 114800 ; http://n2t.net/addgene:114800 ; RRID:Addgene_114800)
