[The description below was written by a language model from this plasmid's Addgene catalogue record and pLannotate feature annotations shown in this document.]
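Description:
RUL1 K1_pECIA14 is an insect-cell expression plasmid built on the pECIA14 backbone for copper-inducible, secreted production of a plant receptor ectodomain in Drosophila cell culture. It is propagated in E. coli as a high-copy plasmid through a ColE1/pUC-type origin and selected with ampicillin via the AmpR (β-lactamase) gene. The feature table also picks up remnants of pUC/pBR322-derived sequence (lac promoter and operator, and fragments of lacZα, lacI, rop and bom), which are backbone leftovers rather than functional parts of the design.

The expression cassette begins with the Drosophila metallothionein promoter, which is switched on by adding copper sulfate. This is followed by the Drosophila BiP signal sequence, which directs the product into the secretory pathway. Fused in frame is the extracellular domain of the Arabidopsis thaliana leucine-rich repeat receptor kinase encoded by AT5G05160 (RUL1), introduced by ligation-independent cloning. Downstream of the ectodomain lie the pentamerising coiled-coil helix from rat COMP, human placental alkaline phosphatase, a FLAG epitope and, according to the depositor, a hexahistidine tag, which is not separately annotated in the feature table. An SV40 polyadenylation signal is annotated after the coding region, on the opposite strand.

Pentamerisation through COMP raises avidity so that weak ectodomain contacts can be detected, while alkaline phosphatase provides an enzymatic readout. The construct is the "prey" in an extracellular interaction assay and is meant to be paired with the corresponding bait vector, RUL1 K1_pECIA2. It was deposited with a study mapping the extracellular interaction network of Arabidopsis leucine-rich repeat receptor kinases.
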