Features (pLannotate 1.2.2; 19 found; start..end, strand, type, name):
     23..449     +  promoter       MT promoter: Drosophila metallothionein promoter
    467..520     +  sig_peptide    BiP signal sequence: Drosophila BiP signal sequence
    515..1162    +  CDS            Y5830_ARATH (fragment): Experimental evidence at protein level: Swiss-Prot protein existence level 1. From Arabidopsis thaliana (Mouse-ear cress).
   1247..1426    +  CDS            Comp (fragment): COMP_RAT - Experimental evidence at protein level: Swiss-Prot protein existence level 1. May play a role in the structural integrity of cartilage via its interaction with other extracellular matrix proteins such as the collagens and fibronectin. Can mediate the interaction of chondrocytes with the cartilage extracellular matrix through interaction with cell surface integrin receptors. Could play a role in the pathogenesis of osteoarthritis. Potent suppressor of apoptosis in both primary chondrocytes and transformed cells. Suppresses apoptosis by blocking the activation of caspase-3 and by indu
   1414..2866    +  CDS            SEAP (fragment): secreted alkaline phosphatase from human placenta The natural enzyme has a C-terminal transmembrane sequence that is replaced by a GPI anchor.
   2903..2932    +  CDS            2xFLAG (fragment): two tandem FLAG® epitope tags
   3038..3172    -  polyA_signal   SV40 poly(A) signal: SV40 polyadenylation signal
   3195..3279    -  CDS            large T antigen (fragment): large T antigen from SV40 (simian virus 40)
   3279..3303    +  misc_feature   MCS (fragment): pUC18/19 multiple cloning site
   3340..3356    -  protein_bind   lac operator: The lac repressor binds to the lac operator to inhibit transcription in E. coli. This inhibition can be relieved by adding lactose or isopropyl-β-D-thiogalactopyranoside (IPTG). lac repressor encoded by lacI
   3364..3394    -  promoter       lac promoter: promoter for the E. coli lac operon
   3409..3430    -  protein_bind   CAP binding site: CAP binding activates transcription in the presence of cAMP. E. coli catabolite activator protein
   3443..3535    -  CDS            lacI (fragment): lac repressor; lacI; The lac repressor binds to the lac operator to inhibit transcription in E. coli. This inhibition can be relieved by adding lactose or isopropyl-β-D-thiogalactopyranoside (IPTG).
   3718..4306    -  rep_origin     ori: high-copy-number ColE1/pMB1/pBR322/pUC origin of replication
   4477..5337    -  CDS            AmpR: β-lactamase; bla; confers resistance to ampicillin, carbenicillin, and related antibiotics
   5338..5442    -  promoter       AmpR promoter: bla
   5537..5572    +  CDS            rop (fragment): Rop protein, which maintains plasmids at low copy number; rop
   5674..5773    +  misc_feature   bom (fragment): basis of mobility region from pBR322
   5779..21      -  CDS            lacZα (fragment) (across the origin): LacZα fragment of β-galactosidase; lacZ fragment
>Addgene plasmid #114800 | RUL1 K1_pECIA14 | addgene full sequence | sequence record 270297 | Addgene NGS Result
GTAAAACGACGGCCAGTGAATTAATTCGTTGCAGGACAGGATGTGGTGCCCGATGTGACTAGCTCTTTGC
TGCAGGCCGTCCTATCCTCTGGTTCCGATAAGAGACCCAGAACTCCGGCCCCCCACCGCCCACCGCCACC
CCCATACATATGTGGTACGCAAGTAAGAGTGCCTGCGCATGCCCCATGTGCCCCACCAAGAGCTTTGCAT
CCCATACAAGTCCCCAAAGTGGAGAACCGAACCAATTCTTCGCGGGCAGAACAAAAGCTTCTGCACACGT
CTCCACTCGAATTTGGAGCCGGCCGGCGTGTGCAAAAGAGGTGAATCGAACGAAAGACCCGTGTGTAAAG
CCGCGTTTCCAAAATGTATAAAACCGAGAGCATCTGGCCAATGTGCATCAGTTGTGGTCAGCAGCAAAAT
CAAGTGAATCATCTCAGTGCAACTAAAGGGGGGATCCGATCTCAATATGAAGTTATGCATATTACTGGCC
GTCGTGGCCTTTGTTGGCCTCTCGCTCGGGTCAGACGAACAAGCCCTTCTCAACTTTGCAGCATCAGTCC
CACATCCACCAAAACTCAACTGGAACAAGAACCTCTCTCTCTGCTCTTCATGGATCGGCATTACTTGTGA
TGAATCCAACCCCACCAGCCGCGTTGTAGCTGTCCGTCTTCCAGGAGTTGGCCTCTACGGCTCAATCCCT
CCTGCCACATTAGGCAAACTAGACGCTCTCAAAGTCCTTAGCCTCAGATCCAACTCTCTCTTTGGAACTT
TACCTTCTGATATTCTCTCACTCCCTTCTCTTGAATACCTTTATCTCCAACACAACAACTTCTCCGGCGA
ACTCACCACTAATTCTTTGCCGTCGATCTCCAAGCAGCTTGTTGTCTTGGACTTGTCTTATAACTCTTTA
TCTGGTAACATTCCTTCCGGTCTCCGGAACTTGTCTCAGATCACTGTATTGTACCTTCAAAACAACTCTT
TTGATGGTCCCATTGATTCTCTTGATCTCCCGAGTGTAAAAGTTGTAAATTTGAGCTATAACAACTTAAG
TGGACCCATCCCTGAGCATCTCAAGAAGTCACCGGAATATTCTTTCATCGGAAACTCATTACTATGTGGT
CCACCTCTGAATGCATGTTCCGGAGGAGCCATCTCTCCGTCTTCAAATTTGCCTAGACCGTTGACAGAGA
ATCTCCATCCTGTCCGGAGGCTGGAGGTGCTGTTCCAGGGACCAAGCGGCAATCCCGGCGGCGATCTGGC
CCCCCAGATGCTGCGCGAGCTGCAGGAGACCAATGCCGCCCTGCAGGACGTGCGCGAGCTGCTGCGCCAC
CGCGTGAAGGAGATCACCTTCCTGAAGAACACCGTGATGGAGTGCGACGCCTGCGGCATGCAGCCCTCTA
GAGGCTCCGGCTCCATCATCCCAGTTGAGGAGGAGAACCCGGACTTCTGGAACCGCGAGGCAGCCGAGGC
CCTGGGTGCCGCCAAGAAGCTGCAGCCTGCACAGACAGCCGCCAAGAACCTCATCATCTTCCTGGGCGAT
GGGATGGGGGTGTCTACGGTGACAGCTGCCAGGATCCTAAAAGGGCAGAAGAAGGACAAACTGGGGCCTG
AGATACCCCTGGCCATGGACCGCTTCCCATATGTGGCTCTGTCCAAGACATACAATGTAGACAAACATGT
GCCAGACAGTGGAGCCACAGCCACGGCCTACCTGTGCGGGGTCAAGGGCAACTTCCAGACCATTGGCTTG
AGTGCAGCCGCCCGCTTTAACCAGTGCAACACGACACGCGGCAACGAGGTCATCTCCGTGATGAATCGGG
CCAAGAAAGCAGGGAAGTCAGTGGGAGTGGTAACCACCACACGAGTGCAGCACGCCTCGCCAGCCGGCAC
CTACGCCCACACGGTGAACCGCAACTGGTACTCGGACGCCGACGTGCCTGCCTCGGCCCGCCAGGAGGGG
TGCCAGGACATCGCTACGCAGCTCATCTCCAACATGGACATTGACGTGATCCTAGGTGGAGGCCGAAAGT
ACATGTTTCGCATGGGAACCCCAGACCCTGAGTACCCAGATGACTACAGCCAAGGTGGGACCAGGCTGGA
CGGGAAGAATCTGGTGCAGGAATGGCTGGCGAAGCGCCAGGGTGCCCGGTATGTGTGGAACCGCACTGAG
CTCATGCAGGCTTCCCTGGACCCGTCTGTGACCCATCTCATGGGTCTCTTTGAGCCTGGAGACATGAAAT
ACGAGATCCACCGAGACTCCACACTGGACCCCTCCCTGATGGAGATGACAGAGGCTGCCCTGCGCCTGCT
GAGCAGGAACCCCCGCGGCTTCTTCCTCTTCGTGGAGGGTGGTCGCATCGACCATGGTCATCATGAAAGC
AGGGCTTACCGGGCACTGACTGAGACGATCATGTTCGACGACGCCATTGAGAGGGCGGGCCAGCTCACCA
GCGAGGAGGACACGCTGAGCCTCGTCACTGCCGACCACTCCCACGTCTTCTCCTTCGGAGGCTACCCCCT
GCGAGGGAGCTCCATCTTCGGGCTGGCCCCTGGCAAGGCCCGGGACAGGAAGGCCTACACGGTCCTCCTA
TACGGAAACGGTCCAGGCTATGTGCTCAAGGACGGCGCCCGGCCGGATGTTACCGAGAGCGAGAGCGGGA
GCCCCGAGTATCGGCAGCAGTCAGCAGTGCCCCTGGACGAAGAGACCCACGCAGGCGAGGACGTGGCGGT
GTTCGCGCGCGGCCCGCAGGCGCACCTGGTTCACGGCGTGCAGGAGCAGACCTTCATAGCGCACGTCATG
GCCTTCGCCGCCTGCCTGGAGCCCTACACCGCCTGCGACCTGGCGCCCCCCGCCGGCACCACCGACGCCG
CGCACCCGGGTTCTAGAGGAAGCACCTCCGGCGATAACGATTACAAGGATGATGATGATAAGGCCAGCGG
CACCGGTCATCATCACCATCACCATTGAGTTTAAACCCGCTGATCAGCCTCGACTGTGCCTTCTAAGGCC
TGAGCTCGCTGATCAGCCTCGATCGAGGATCCAGACATGATAAGATACATTGATGAGTTTGGACAAACCA
CAACTAGAATGCAGTGAAAAAAATGCTTTATTTGTGAAATTTGTGATGCTATTGCTTTATTTGTAACCAT
TATAAGCTGCAATAAACAAGTTAACAACAACAATTGCATTCATTTTATGTTTCAGGTTCAGGGGGAGGTG
TGGGAGGTTTTTTAAAGCAAGTAAAACCTCTACAAATGTGGTATGGCTGATTATGATCAGTCGACCTGCA
GGCATGCAAGCTTGGCGTAATCATGGTCATAGCTGTTTCCTGTGTGAAATTGTTATCCGCTCACAATTCC
ACACAACATACGAGCCGGAAGCATAAAGTGTAAAGCCTGGGGTGCCTAATGAGTGAGCTAACTCACATTA
ATTGCGTTGCGCTCACTGCCCGCTTTCCAGTCGGGAAACCTGTCGTGCCAGCTGCATTAATGAATCGGCC
AACGCGCGGGGAGAGGCGGTTTGCGTATTGGGCGCTCTTCCGCTTCCTCGCTCACTGACTCGCTGCGCTC
GGTCGTTCGGCTGCGGCGAGCGGTATCAGCTCACTCAAAGGCGGTAATACGGTTATCCACAGAATCAGGG
GATAACGCAGGAAAGAACATGTGAGCAAAAGGCCAGCAAAAGGCCAGGAACCGTAAAAAGGCCGCGTTGC
TGGCGTTTTTCCATAGGCTCCGCCCCCCTGACGAGCATCACAAAAATCGACGCTCAAGTCAGAGGTGGCG
AAACCCGACAGGACTATAAAGATACCAGGCGTTTCCCCCTGGAAGCTCCCTCGTGCGCTCTCCTGTTCCG
ACCCTGCCGCTTACCGGATACCTGTCCGCCTTTCTCCCTTCGGGAAGCGTGGCGCTTTCTCATAGCTCAC
GCTGTAGGTATCTCAGTTCGGTGTAGGTCGTTCGCTCCAAGCTGGGCTGTGTGCACGAACCCCCCGTTCA
GCCCGACCGCTGCGCCTTATCCGGTAACTATCGTCTTGAGTCCAACCCGGTAAGACACGACTTATCGCCA
CTGGCAGCAGCCACTGGTAACAGGATTAGCAGAGCGAGGTATGTAGGCGGTGCTACAGAGTTCTTGAAGT
GGTGGCCTAACTACGGCTACACTAGAAGAACAGTATTTGGTATCTGCGCTCTGCTGAAGCCAGTTACCTT
CGGAAAAAGAGTTGGTAGCTCTTGATCCGGCAAACAAACCACCGCTGGTAGCGGTGGTTTTTTTGTTTGC
AAGCAGCAGATTACGCGCAGAAAAAAAGGATCTCAAGAAGATCCTTTGATCTTTTCTACGGGGTCTGACG
CTCAGTGGAACGAAAACTCACGTTAAGGGATTTTGGTCATGAGATTATCAAAAAGGATCTTCACCTAGAT
CCTTTTAAATTAAAAATGAAGTTTTAAATCAATCTAAAGTATATATGAGTAAACTTGGTCTGACAGTTAC
CAATGCTTAATCAGTGAGGCACCTATCTCAGCGATCTGTCTATTTCGTTCATCCATAGTTGCCTGACTCC
CCGTCGTGTAGATAACTACGATACGGGAGGGCTTACCATCTGGCCCCAGTGCTGCAATGATACCGCGAGA
CCCACGCTCACCGGCTCCAGATTTATCAGCAATAAACCAGCCAGCCGGAAGGGCCGAGCGCAGAAGTGGT
CCTGCAACTTTATCCGCCTCCATCCAGTCTATTAATTGTTGCCGGGAAGCTAGAGTAAGTAGTTCGCCAG
TTAATAGTTTGCGCAACGTTGTTGCCATTGCTACAGGCATCGTGGTGTCACGCTCGTCGTTTGGTATGGC
TTCATTCAGCTCCGGTTCCCAACGATCAAGGCGAGTTACATGATCCCCCATGTTGTGCAAAAAAGCGGTT
AGCTCCTTCGGTCCTCCGATCGTTGTCAGAAGTAAGTTGGCCGCAGTGTTATCACTCATGGTTATGGCAG
CACTGCATAATTCTCTTACTGTCATGCCATCCGTAAGATGCTTTTCTGTGACTGGTGAGTACTCAACCAA
GTCATTCTGAGAATAGTGTATGCGGCGACCGAGTTGCTCTTGCCCGGCGTCAATACGGGATAATACCGCG
CCACATAGCAGAACTTTAAAAGTGCTCATCATTGGAAAACGTTCTTCGGGGCGAAAACTCTCAAGGATCT
TACCGCTGTTGAGATCCAGTTCGATGTAACCCACTCGTGCACCCAACTGATCTTCAGCATCTTTTACTTT
CACCAGCGTTTCTGGGTGAGCAAAAACAGGAAGGCAAAATGCCGCAAAAAAGGGAATAAGGGCGACACGG
AAATGTTGAATACTCATACTCTTCCTTTTTCAATATTATTGAAGCATTTATCAGGGTTATTGTCTCATGA
GCGGATACATATTTGAATGTATTTAGAAAAATAAACAAATAGGGGTTCCGCGCACATTTCCCCGAAAAGT
GCCACCTGACGTCTAAGAAACCATTATTATCATGACATTAACCTATAAAAATAGGCGTATCACGAGGCCC
TTTCGTCTCGCGCGTTTCGGTGATGACGGTGAAAACCTCTGACACATGCAGCTCCCGGAGACGGTCACAG
CTTGTCTGTAAGCGGATGCCGGGAGCAGACAAGCCCGTCAGGGCGCGTCAGCGGGTGTTGGCGGGTGTCG
GGGCTGGCTTAACTATGCGGCATCAGAGCAGATTGTACTGAGAGTGCACCATATGCGGTGTGAAATACCG
CACAGATGCGTAAGGAGAAAATACCGCATCAGGCGCCATTCGCCATTCAGGCTGCGCAACTGTTGGGAAG
GGCGATCGGTGCGGGCCTCTTCGCTATTACGCCAGCTGGCGAAAGGGGGATGTGCTGCAAGGCGATTAAG
TTGGGTAACGCCAGGGTTTTCCCAGTCACGACGTT
